>Addgene plasmid #224357 | pLenti_CMV_CapChR2-GFP | addgene full sequence | sequence record 451462 | Addgene NGS Result
GAATTCGATATCAAGCTTATCGATAATCAACCTCTGGATTACAAAATTTGTGAAAGATTGACTGGTATTC
TTAACTATGTTGCTCCTTTTACGCTATGTGGATACGCTGCTTTAATGCCTTTGTATCATGCTATTGCTTC
CCGTATGGCTTTCATTTTCTCCTCCTTGTATAAATCCTGGTTGCTGTCTCTTTATGAGGAGTTGTGGCCC
GTTGTCAGGCAACGTGGCGTGGTGTGCACTGTGTTTGCTGACGCAACCCCCACTGGTTGGGGCATTGCCA
CCACCTGTCAGCTCCTTTCCGGGACTTTCGCTTTCCCCCTCCCTATTGCCACGGCGGAACTCATCGCCGC
CTGCCTTGCCCGCTGCTGGACAGGGGCTCGGCTGTTGGGCACTGACAATTCCGTGGTGTTGTCGGGGAAA
TCATCGTCCTTTCCTTGGCTGCTCGCCTGTGTTGCCACCTGGATTCTGCGCGGGACGTCCTTCTGCTACG
TCCCTTCGGCCCTCAATCCAGCGGACCTTCCTTCCCGCGGCCTGCTGCCGGCTCTGCGGCCTCTTCCGCG
TCTTCGCCTTCGCCCTCAGACGAGTCGGATCTCCCTTTGGGCCGCCTCCCCGCATCGATACCGTCGACCT
CGAGACCTAGAAAAACATGGAGCAATCACAAGTAGCAATACAGCAGCTACCAATGCTGATTGTGCCTGGC
TAGAAGCACAAGAGGAGGAGGAGGTGGGTTTTCCAGTCACACCTCAGGTACCTTTAAGACCAATGACTTA
CAAGGCAGCTGTAGATCTTAGCCACTTTTTAAAAGAAAAGGGGGGACTGGAAGGGCTAATTCACTCCCAA
CGAAGACAAGATATCCTTGATCTGTGGATCTACCACACACAAGGCTACTTCCCTGATTGGCAGAACTACA
CACCAGGGCCAGGGATCAGATATCCACTGACCTTTGGATGGTGCTACAAGCTAGTACCAGTTGAGCAAGA
GAAGGTAGAAGAAGCCAATGAAGGAGAGAACACCCGCTTGTTACACCCTGTGAGCCTGCATGGGATGGAT
GACCCGGAGAGAGAAGTATTAGAGTGGAGGTTTGACAGCCGCCTAGCATTTCATCACATGGCCCGAGAGC
TGCATCCGGACTGTACTGGGTCTCTCTGGTTAGACCAGATCTGAGCCTGGGAGCTCTCTGGCTAACTAGG
GAACCCACTGCTTAAGCCTCAATAAAGCTTGCCTTGAGTGCTTCAAGTAGTGTGTGCCCGTCTGTTGTGT
GACTCTGGTAACTAGAGATCCCTCAGACCCTTTTAGTCAGTGTGGAAAATCTCTAGCAGGGCCCGTTTAA
ACCCGCTGATCAGCCTCGACTGTGCCTTCTAGTTGCCAGCCATCTGTTGTTTGCCCCTCCCCCGTGCCTT
CCTTGACCCTGGAAGGTGCCACTCCCACTGTCCTTTCCTAATAAAATGAGGAAATTGCATCGCATTGTCT
GAGTAGGTGTCATTCTATTCTGGGGGGTGGGGTGGGGCAGGACAGCAAGGGGGAGGATTGGGAAGACAAT
AGCAGGCATGCTGGGGATGCGGTGGGCTCTATGGCTTCTGAGGCGGAAAGAACCAGCTGGGGCTCTAGGG
GGTATCCCC
[124 nt withheld, positions 1620-1743]
C
[91 nt withheld, positions 1745-1835]
A
[49 nt withheld, positions 1837-1885]
CCTTTGACGTTGGAGTCCACGTTCTTT
[37 nt withheld, positions 1913-1949]
ACCCTATCTCGGTCTATTCTTTTGATTTATAAGGGATTTTGCCGATTTCGGCCTATTGGTTAAAAAATGA
GCTGATTTAACAAAAATTTAACGCGAATTAATTCTGTGGAATGTGTGTCAGTTAGGGTGTGGAAAGTCCC
CAGGCTCCCCAGCAGGCAGAAGTATGCAAAGCATGCATCTCAATTAGTCAGCAACCAGGTGTGGAAAGTC
CCCAGGCTCCCCAGCAGGCAGAAGTATGCAAAGCATGCATCTCAATTAGTCAGCAACCATAGTCCCGCCC
CTAACTCCGCCCATCCCGCCCCTAACTCCGCCCAGTTCCGCCCATTCTCCGCCCCATGGCTGACTAATTT
TTTTTATTTATGCAGAGGCCGAGGCCGCCTCTGCCTCTGAGCTATTCCAGAAGTAGTGAGGAGGCTTTTT
TGGAGGCCTAGGCTTTTGCAAAAAGCTCCCGGGAGCTTGTATATCCATTTTCGGATCTGATCAGCACGTG
TTGACAATTAATCATCGGCATAGTATATCGGCATAGTATAATACGACAAGGTGAGGAACTAAACCATGGC
CAAGTTGACCAGTGCCGTTCCGGTGCTCACCGCGCGCGACGTCGCCGGAGCGGTCGAGTTCTGGACCGAC
CGGCTCGGGTTCTCCCGGGACTTCGTGGAGGACGACTTCGCCGGTGTGGTCCGGGACGACGTGACCCTGT
TCATCAGCGCGGTCCAGGACCAGGTGGTGCCGGACAACACCCTGGCCTGGGTGTGGGTGCGCGGCCTGGA
CGAGCTGTACGCCGAGTGGTCGGAGGTCGTGTCCACGAACTTCCGGGACGCCTCCGGGCCGGCCATGACC
GAGATCGGCGAGCAGCCGTGGGGGCGGGAGTTCGCCCTGCGCGACCCGGCCGGCAACTGCGTGCACTTCG
TGGCCGAGGAGCAGGACTGACACGTGCTACGAGATTTCGATTCCACCGCCGCCTTCTATGAAAGGTTGGG
CTTCGGAATCGTTTTCCGGGACGCCGGCTGGATGATCCTCCAGCGCGGGGATCTCATGCTGGAGTTCTTC
GCCCACCCCAACTTGTTTATTGCAGCTTATAATGGTTACAAATAAAGCAATAGCATCACAAATTTCACAA
ATAAAGCATTTTTTTCACTGCATTCTAGTTGTGGTTTGTCCAAACTCATCAATGTATCTTATCATGTCTG
TATACCGTCGACCTCTAGCTAGAGCTTGGCGTAATCATGGTCATAGCTGTTTCCTGTGTGAAATTGTTAT
CCGCTCACAATTCCACACAACATACGAGCCGGAAGCATAAAGTGTAAAGCCTGGGGTGCCTAATGAGTGA
GCTAACTCACATTAATTGCGTTGCGCTCACTGCCCGCTTTCCAGTCGGGAAACCTGTCGTGCCAGCTGCA
TTAATGAATCGGCCAACGCGCGGGGAGAGGCGGTTTGCGTATTGGGCGCTCTTCCGCTTCCTCGCTCACT
GACTCGCTGCGCTCGGTCGTTCGGCTGCGGCGAGCGGTATCAGCTCACTCAAAGGCGGTAATACGGTTAT
CCACAGAATCAGGGGATAACGCAGGAAAGAACATGTGAGCAAAAGGCCAGCAAAAGGCCAGGAACCGTAA
AAAGGCCGCGTTGCTGGCGTTTTTCCATAGGCTCCGCCCCCCTGACGAGCATCACAAAAATCGACGCTCA
AGTCAGAGGTGGCGAAACCCGACAGGACTATAAAGATACCAGGCGTTTCCCCCTGGAAGCTCCCTCGTGC
GCTCTCCTGTTCCGACCCTGCCGCTTACCGGATACCTGTCCGCCTTTCTCCCTTCGGGAAGCGTGGCGCT
TTCTCATAGCTCACGCTGTAGGTATCTCAGTTCGGTGTAGGTCGTTCGCTCCAAGCTGGGCTGTGTGCAC
GAACCCCCCGTTCAGCCCGACCGCTGCGCCTTATCCGGTAACTATCGTCTTGAGTCCAACCCGGTAAGAC
ACGACTTATCGCCACTGGCAGCAGCCACTGGTAACAGGATTAGCAGAGCGAGGTATGTAGGCGGTGCTAC
AGAGTTCTTGAAGTGGTGGCCTAACTACGGCTACACTAGAAGAACAGTATTTGGTATCTGCGCTCTGCTG
AAGCCAGTTACCTTCGGAAAAAGAGTTGGTAGCTCTTGATCCGGCAAACAAACCACCGCTGGTAGCGGTG
GTTTTTTTGTTTGCAAGCAGCAGATTACGCGCAGAAAAAAAGGATCTCAAGAAGATCCTTTGATCTTTTC
TACGGGGTCTGACGCTCAGTGGAACGAAAACTCACGTTAAGGGATTTTGGTCATGAGATTATCAAAAAGG
ATCTTCACCTAGATCCTTTTAAATTAAAAATGAAGTTTTAAATCAATCTAAAGTATATATGAGTAAACTT
GGTCTGACAGTTACCAATGCTTAATCAGTGAGGCACCTATCTCAGCGATCTGTCTATTTCGTTCATCCAT
AGTTGCCTGACTCCCCGTCGTGTAGATAACTACGATACGGGAGGGCTTACCATCTGGCCCCAGTGCTGCA
ATGATACCGCGAGACCCACGCTCACCGGCTCCAGATTTATCAGCAATAAACCAGCCAGCCGGAAGGGCCG
AGCGCAGAAGTGGTCCTGCAACTTTATCCGCCTCCATCCAGTCTATTAATTGTTGCCGGGAAGCTAGAGT
AAGTAGTTCGCCAGTTAATAGTTTGCGCAACGTTGTTGCCATTGCTACAGGCATCGTGGTGTCACGCTCG
TCGTTTGGTATGGCTTCATTCAGCTCCGGTTCCCAACGATCAAGGCGAGTTACATGATCCCCCATGTTGT
GCAAAAAAGCGGTTAGCTCCTTCGGTCCTCCGATCGTTGTCAGAAGTAAGTTGGCCGCAGTGTTATCACT
CATGGTTATGGCAGCACTGCATAATTCTCTTACTGTCATGCCATCCGTAAGATGCTTTTCTGTGACTGGT
GAGTACTCAACCAAGTCATTCTGAGAATAGTGTATGCGGCGACCGAGTTGCTCTTGCCCGGCGTCAATAC
GGGATAATACCGCGCCACATAGCAGAACTTTAAAAGTGCTCATCATTGGAAAACGTTCTTCGGGGCGAAA
ACTCTCAAGGATCTTACCGCTGTTGAGATCCAGTTCGATGTAACCCACTCGTGCACCCAACTGATCTTCA
GCATCTTTTACTTTCACCAGCGTTTCTGGGTGAGCAAAAACAGGAAGGCAAAATGCCGCAAAAAAGGGAA
TAAGGGCGACACGGAAATGTTGAATACTCATACTCTTCCTTTTTCAATATTATTGAAGCATTTATCAGGG
TTATTGTCTCATGAGCGGATACATATTTGAATGTATTTAGAAAAATAAACAAATAGGGGTTCCGCGCACA
TTTCCCCGAAAAGTGCCACCTGACGTCGACGGATCGGGAGATCTCCCGATCCCCTATGGTGCACTCTCAG
TACAATCTGCTCTGATGCCGCATAGTTAAGCCAGTATCTGCTCCCTGCTTGTGTGTTGGAGGTCGCTGAG
TAGTGCGCGAGCAAAATTTAAGCTACAACAAGGCAAGGCTTGACCGACAATTGCATGAAGAATCTGCTTA
GGGTTAGGCGTTTTGCGCTGCTTCGCGATGTACGGGCCAGATATACGCGTTGACATTGATTATTGACTAG
TTATTAATAGTAATCAATTACGGGGTCATTAGTTCATAGCCCATATATGGAGTTCCGCGTTACATAACTT
ACGGTAAATGGCCCGCCTGGCTGACCGCCCAACGACCCCCGCCCATTGACGTCAATAATGACGTATGTTC
CCATAGTAACGCCAATAGGGACTTTCCATTGACGTCAATGGGTGGAGTATTTACGGTAAACTGCCCACTT
GGCAGTACATCAAGTGTATCATATGCCAAGTACGCCCCCTATTGACGTCAATGACGGTAAATGGCCCGCC
TGGCATTATGCCCAGTACATGACCTTATGGGACTTTCCTACTTGGCAGTACATCTACGTATTAGTCATCG
CTATTACCATGGTGATGCGGTTTTGGCAGTACATCAATGGGCGTGGATAGCGGTTTGACTCACGGGGATT
TCCAAGTCTCCACCCCATTGACGTCAATGGGAGTTTGTTTTGGCACCAAAATCAACGGGACTTTCCAAAA
TGTCGTAACAACTCCGCCCCATTGACGCAAATGGGCGGTAGGCGTGTACGGTGGGAGGTCTATATAAGCA
GCGCGTTTTGCCTGTACTGGGTCTCTCTGGTTAGACCAGATCTGAGCCTGGGAGCTCTCTGGCTAACTAG
GGAACCCACTGCTTAAGCCTCAATAAAGCTTGCCTTGAGTGCTTCAAGTAGTGTGTGCCCGTCTGTTGTG
TGACTCTGGTAACTAGAGATCCCTCAGACCCTTTTAGTCAGTGTGGAAAATCTCTAGCAGTGGCGCCCGA
ACAGGGACTTGAAAGCGAAAGGGAAACCAGAGGAGCTCTCTCGACGCAGGACTCGGCTTGCTGAAGCGCG
CACGGCAAGAGGCGAGGGGCGGCGACTGGTGAGTACGCCAAAAATTTTGACTAGCGGAGGCTAGAAGGAG
AGAGATGGGTGCGAGAGCGTCAGTATTAAGCGGGGGAGAATTAGATCGCGATGGGAAAAAATTCGGTTAA
GGCCAGGGGGAAAGAAAAAATATAAATTAAAACATATAGTATGGGCAAGCAGGGAGCTAGAACGATTCGC
AGTTAATCCTGGCCTGTTAGAAACATCAGAAGGCTGTAGACAAATACTGGGACAGCTACAACCATCCCTT
CAGACAGGATCAGAAGAACTTAGATCATTATATAATACAGTAGCAACCCTCTATTGTGTGCATCAAAGGA
TAGAGATAAAAGACACCAAGGAAGCTTTAGACAAGATAGAGGAAGAGCAAAACAAAAGTAAGACCACCGC
ACAGCAAGCGGCCGCTGATCTTCAGACCTGGAGGAGGAGATATGAGGGACAATTGGAGAAGTGAATTATA
TAAATATAAAGTAGTAAAAATTGAACCATTAGGAGTAGCACCCACCAAGGCAAAGAGAAGAGTGGTGCAG
AGAGAAAAAAGAGCAGTGGGAATAGGAGCTTTGTTCCTTGGGTTCTTGGGAGCAGCAGGAAGCACTATGG
GCGCAGCGTCAATGACGCTGACGGTACAGGCCAGACAATTATTGTCTGGTATAGTGCAGCAGCAGAACAA
TTTGCTGAGGGCTATTGAGGCGCAACAGCATCTGTTGCAACTCACAGTCTGGGGCATCAAGCAGCTCCAG
GCAAGAATCCTGGCTGTGGAAAGATACCTAAAGGATCAACAGCTCCTGGGGATTTGGGGTTGCTCTGGAA
AACTCATTTGCACCACTGCTGTGCCTTGGAATGCTAGTTGGAGTAATAAATCTCTGGAACAGATTTGGAA
TCACACGACCTGGATGGAGTGGGACAGAGAAATTAACAATTACACAAGCTTAATACACTCCTTAATTGAA
GAATCGCAAAACCAGCAAGAAAAGAATGAACAAGAATTATTGGAATTAGATAAATGGGCAAGTTTGTGGA
ATTGGTTTAACATAACAAATTGGCTGTGGTATATAAAATTATTCATAATGATAGTAGGAGGCTTGGTAGG
TTTAAGAATAGTTTTTGCTGTACTTTCTATAGTGAATAGAGTTAGGCAGGGATATTCACCATTATCGTTT
CAGACCCACCTCCCAACCCCGAGGGGACCCGACAGGCCCGAAGGAATAGAAGAAGAAGGTGGAGAGAGAG
ACAGAGACAGATCCATTCGATTAGTGAACGGATCGGCACTGCGTGCGCCAATTCTGCAGACAAATGGCAG
TATTCATCCACAATTTTAAAAGAAAAGGGGGGATTGGGGGGTACAGTGCAGGGGAAAGAATAGTAGACAT
AATAGCAACAGACATACAAACTAAAGAATTACAAAAACAAATTACAAAAATTCAAAATTTTCGGGTTTAT
TACAGGGACAGCAGAGATCCAGTTTGGTTAATTAAGCTTGGGAGTTCCGCGTTACATAACTTACGGTAAA
TGGCCCGCCTGGCTGACCGCCCAACGACCCCCGCCCATTGACGTCAATAATGACGTATGTTCCCATAGTA
ACGCCAATAGGGACTTTCCATTGACGTCAATGGGTGGAGCATTTACGGTAAACTGCCCACTTGGCAGTAC
ATCAAGTGTATCATATGCCAAGTACGCCCCCTATTGACGTCAATGACGGTAAATGGCCCGCCTGGCATTA
TGCCCAGTACATGACCTTATGGGACTTTCCTACTTGGCAGTACATCTACGTATTAGTCATCGCTATTACC
ATGGTGATGCGGTTTTGGCAGTACATCAATGGGCGTGGATAGCGGTTTGACTCACGGGGATTTCCAAGTC
TCCACCCCATTGACGTCAATGGGAGTTTGTTTTGGCACCAAAATCAACGGGACTTTCCAAAATGTCGTAA
CAACTCCGCCCCATTGACGCAAATGGGCGGTAGGCGTGTACGGTGGGAGGTCTATATAAGCAGAGCTCGT
TTAGTGAACCGTCAGATCGCCTGGAGACGCCATCCACGCTGTTTTGACCTCCATAGAAGACACCGACTCT
AGAGGGTTTAGTGAACCGTCAGATCCGCTAGCGCTACCGGATGCTGGGAAACGGCAGCGCCATTGTGCCT
ATCGACCAGTGCTTTTGCCTGGCTTGGACCGACAGCCTGGGAAGCGATACAGAGCAGCTGGTGGCCAACA
TCCTCCAGTGGTTCGCCTTCGGCTTCGACATCCTGATCCTGATGTTCTACGCCTACCAGACTTGGAGAGC
CACTTGCGGTTGGGAGGAGGTCTACGTCTGTTGCGTCGAGCTGACCAAGGTCATCATCGAGTTCTTCCAC
GAGTTCGACGACCCCAGCATGCTGTACCTGGCTAACGGACACCGAGTCCAGTGGCTGAGATACGCAGAGT
GGCTGCTGACTTGTCCCGTCATCTGCATCCACCTGAGCAACCTGACCGGCCTGAAGGACGACTACAGCAA
GCGGACCATGAGGCTGCTGGTGTCAGACGTGGGATGCATCGTGTGGGGAGCTACAAGCGCCATGAGCACA
GGCTACGTCAAGGTCATCTTCTTCGTGCTGGGTTGCATCTACGGCGCCAACACCTTCTTCCACGCCGCCA
AGGTGTATATCGAGAGCTACCACGTGGTGCCAAAGGGCAGACCTAGAACCGTCGTGCGGATCATGGCTTG
GCTGTTCTTCCTGTCTTGGGGCATGTTCCCCGTGCTGTTCGTCGTGGGACCAGAAGGATTCGACGCCATC
AGCGTGTACGGCTCTACCATTGGCCACACCATCATCGACCTCATGAGCAAGGAGTGTTGGGGCCTGCTGG
GACACTATCTGAGAGTGCTGATCCACCAGCACATCATCATCTACGGCGACATCCGGAAGAAGACCAAGAT
CAACGTGGCCGGCGAGGAGATGGAAGTGGAGACCATGGTGGACCAGGAGGACGAGGAGACAGTGGCGGCA
CCGGTAGTAGCAGTGAGCAAGGGCGAGGAGCTGTTCACCGGGGTGGTGCCCATCCTGGTCGAGCTGGACG
GCGACGTAAACGGCCACAAGTTCAGCGTGTCCGGCGAGGGCGAGGGCGATGCCACCTACGGCAAGCTGAC
CCTGAAGTTCATTTGCACCACCGGCAAGCTGCCCGTGCCCTGGCCCACCCTCGTGACCACCCTGACCTAC
GGCGTGCAGTGCTTCAGCCGCTACCCCGACCACATGAAGCAGCACGACTTCTTCAAGTCCGCCATGCCCG
AAGGCTACGTCCAGGAGCGCACCATCTTCTTCAAGGACGACGGCAACTACAAGACCCGCGCCGAGGTGAA
GTTCGAGGGCGACACCCTGGTGAACCGCATCGAGCTGAAGGGCATCGACTTCAAGGAGGACGGCAACATC
CTGGGGCACAAGCTGGAGTACAACTACAACAGCCACAACGTCTATATCATGGCCGACAAGCAGAAGAACG
GCATCAAGGTGAACTTCAAGATCCGCCACAACATCGAGGACGGCAGCGTGCAGCTCGCCGACCACTACCA
GCAGAACACCCCCATCGGCGACGGCCCCGTGCTGCTGCCCGACAACCACTACCTGAGCACCCAGTCCGCC
CTGAGCAAAGACCCCAACGAGAAGCGCGATCACATGGTCCTGCTGGAGTTCGTGACCGCCGCCGGGATCA
CTCTCGGCATGGACGAGCTGTACAAGTAA
Features (pLannotate 1.2.2; 33 found; start..end, strand, type, name):
      1..25      +  misc_feature   MCS (fragment): pBluescript multiple cloning site
     25..613     +  misc_feature   WPRE: woodchuck hepatitis virus posttranscriptional regulatory element
    550..1131    +  CDS            nef (fragment): NEF_HV1H2 - Experimental evidence at protein level: Swiss-Prot protein existence level 1. Extracellular Nef protein targets CD4(+) T-lymphocytes for apoptosis by interacting with CXCR4 surface receptors. From Human immunodeficiency virus type 1 group M subtype B (isolate HXB2) (HIV-1).
   1138..1318    +  LTR            5' LTR (truncated): truncated 5' long terminal repeat (LTR) from HIV-1
   1350..1574    +  polyA_signal   bGH poly(A) signal: bovine growth hormone polyadenylation signal
   1578..1599    +  promoter       SV40 promoter (fragment): SV40 enhancer and early promoter
   1620..2048    +  rep_origin     f1 ori (sequence partly withheld): f1 bacteriophage origin of replication; arrow indicates direction of (+) strand synthesis
   2062..2391    +  promoter       SV40 promoter: SV40 enhancer and early promoter
   2439..2486    +  promoter       EM7 promoter: synthetic bacterial promoter&nbsp
   2505..2879    +  CDS            BleoR: antibiotic-binding protein; Sh ble from Streptoalloteichus hindustanus; confers resistance to bleomycin, phleomycin, and Zeocin™
   2889..3014    +  CDS            ble (fragment): BLE_KLEPN - Experimental evidence at protein level: Swiss-Prot protein existence level 1. Binding protein with a strong affinity to the bleomycin family of antibiotics. Binds to CL990; an antimitotic-antibiotic compound. From Klebsiella pneumoniae.
   3009..3130    +  polyA_signal   SV40 poly(A) signal: SV40 polyadenylation signal
   3203..3219    -  protein_bind   lac operator: The lac repressor binds to the lac operator to inhibit transcription in E. coli. This inhibition can be relieved by adding lactose or isopropyl-β-D-thiogalactopyranoside (IPTG). lac repressor encoded by lacI
   3227..3257    -  promoter       lac promoter: promoter for the E. coli lac operon
   3272..3293    -  protein_bind   CAP binding site: CAP binding activates transcription in the presence of cAMP. E. coli catabolite activator protein
   3306..3398    -  CDS            lacI (fragment): lac repressor; lacI; The lac repressor binds to the lac operator to inhibit transcription in E. coli. This inhibition can be relieved by adding lactose or isopropyl-β-D-thiogalactopyranoside (IPTG).
   3581..4169    -  rep_origin     ori: high-copy-number ColE1/pMB1/pBR322/pUC origin of replication
   4340..5200    -  CDS            AmpR: β-lactamase; bla; confers resistance to ampicillin, carbenicillin, and related antibiotics
   5201..5305    -  promoter       AmpR promoter: bla
   5364..5416    -  misc_feature   bom (fragment): basis of mobility region from pBR322
   5571..5950    +  enhancer       CMV enhancer: human cytomegalovirus immediate early enhancer
   5951..6150    +  promoter       CMV promoter: human cytomegalovirus (CMV) immediate early promoter
   6168..6348    +  LTR            5' LTR (truncated): truncated 5' long terminal repeat (LTR) from HIV-1
   6395..6520    +  misc_feature   HIV-1 Ψ: packaging signal of human immunodeficiency virus type 1
   6504..6867    +  CDS            HIV-1 gag (fragment): gag protein from human immunodeficiency virus 1; gag
   7013..7246    +  misc_feature   RRE: The Rev response element (RRE) of HIV-1 allows for Rev-dependent mRNA export from the nucleus to the cytoplasm.
   7623..7723    +  CDS            Rev (fragment): human immunodeficiency virus 1 (HIV-1) Rev protein; rev; enhances nuclear export of unspliced and incompletely spliced viral mRNAs
   7773..7890    +  misc_feature   cPPT/CTS: central polypurine tract and central termination sequence of HIV-1
   7949..8252    +  enhancer       CMV enhancer: human cytomegalovirus immediate early enhancer
   8253..8456    +  promoter       CMV promoter: human cytomegalovirus (CMV) immediate early promoter
   8535..8554    +  promoter       tight TRE promoter (fragment): Tet-responsive promoter PTight, consisting of seven tet operator sequences followed by the minimal CMV promoter
   8570..9433    +  CDS            CoChR: high-photocurrent channelrhodopsin from Chloromonas oogama (Shemesh et al., 2017)
   9452..10168   +  CDS            EGFP: the original enhanced GFP (Yang et al., 1996) mammalian codon-optimized
