[The description below was written by a language model from this plasmid's Addgene catalogue record and pLannotate feature annotations shown in this document.]
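Description:
pLenti_CMV_CapChR2-GFP is a lentiviral transfer plasmid of about 10.2 kb, built on the FCMV backbone and intended to express a GFP-tagged channelrhodopsin in mammalian cells. In bacteria it is maintained through a high-copy ColE1/pUC-type origin with ampicillin selection (AmpR). The backbone also carries an f1 origin and an SV40/EM7-driven BleoR cassette with an SV40 poly(A) signal, which lies outside the packaged viral region and could confer Zeocin resistance in bacteria or transfected cells.

The viral genome is transcribed from a hybrid CMV enhancer/promoter fused to a truncated HIV-1 5' LTR. This is followed by the Ψ packaging signal with a gag fragment, the RRE for Rev-dependent nuclear export, and the cPPT/CTS element that aids nuclear import. An internal CMV enhancer/promoter then drives the payload, an opsin coding sequence followed closely by EGFP, consistent with the C-terminal GFP fusion implied by the name. The automated annotation labels the opsin as CoChR, the Chloromonas oogama channelrhodopsin, whereas the catalogue names the insert CapChR2. This probably reflects sequence similarity between the insert and CoChR, but the record does not explain how the two are related. A short hit to a tight TRE promoter just upstream probably reflects the shared minimal CMV sequence rather than Tet regulation.

Downstream, a WPRE enhances transcript stability and expression, and the 3' LTR region and a bGH poly(A) signal close the unit. The 3' LTR is annotated as truncated, but the record does not state whether it is self-inactivating. The associated publication concerns all-optical mapping of calcium transport and homeostasis in dendrites, which suggests use as a light-gated actuator delivered by transfection or lentiviral transduction. Part of the plasmid derives from an earlier deposited construct.
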