Addgene plasmid #224357: pLenti_CMV_CapChR2-GFP
Purpose: Expresses CapChR2-GFP in mammalian cells
Depositing lab: Adam Cohen. Depositing organization: Harvard University. Publication: All-optical mapping of Ca(2+) transport and homeostasis in dendrites. Hayward RF, Cohen AE. Cell Calcium. 2024 Dec 5;125:102983. doi: 10.1016/j.ceca.2024.102983. PubMed 39662137.
Backbone
  Vector backbone: FCMV
  Vector type: Lentiviral
Growth in bacteria
  Bacterial resistance: Ampicillin, 100 μg/mL
  Growth temperature: 30°C
  Growth strain: NEB Stable
  Copy number: Unknown
Gene/Insert
  Gene/Insert name: CapChR2
Resource information
  A portion of this plasmid was derived from a plasmid made by: Peter Hegemann (Addgene # 188032)
Terms and licenses: Academic/Nonprofit Terms; Industry Terms: Not Available to Industry
How to cite: pLenti_CMV_CapChR2-GFP was a gift from Adam Cohen (Addgene plasmid # 224357 ; http://n2t.net/addgene:224357 ; RRID:Addgene_224357)
